>Addgene plasmid #200999 | pTn7-SCOUT11.G | depositor full sequence | sequence record 389954 | pTn7-SCOUT11.G sequence 5556 bps
GGGCAGGATAGGTGAAGTAGGCCCACCCGCGAGCGGGTGTTCCTTCTTCACTGTCCCTTATTCGCACCTG
GCGGTGCTCAACGGGAATCCTGCTCTGCGAGGCTGGCCGATAAGCTCTGATAACGCAGGAAAGAACATGG
GCAGTTCAACCTGTTGATAGTACGTACTAAGCTCTCATGTTTCACGTACTAAGCTCTCAAGTTTAACGTA
CTAAGCTCTCATGTTTAACGAACTAAACCCTCATGGCTAACGTACTAAGCTCTCATGGCTAACGTACTAA
GCTCTCATGTTTCACGTACTAAGCTCTCATGTTTGAACAATAAAATTAATATAAATCAGCAACTTAAATA
GCCTCTAAGGTTTTAAGTTTTATAAGAAAAAAAAGAATATATAAGGCTTTTAAAGCTTTTAAGGTTTAAC
GGTTGTGGACAACAAGCCAGGGATGTAACGCACTGAGAAGCCCTTAGAGCCTCTCAAAGCAATTTTGAGT
GACACAGGAACACTTAACGGCTGACAACCGGCTGGTAACAGGATTAGCAGAGCGAGGTATGTAGGCGGTG
CTACAGAGTTCTTGAAGTGGTGGCCTAACTACGGCTACACTAGAAGGACAGTATTTGGTATCTGCGCTCT
GCTGAAGCCAGTTACCTTCGGAAAAAGAGTTGGTAGCTCTTGATCCGGCAAACAAACCACCGCTGGTAGC
GGTGGTTTTTTTGTTTGCAAGCAGCAGATTACGCGCAGAAAAAAAGGATCTCAAGAAGATCCTTTGATCT
TTTCTACGGGGTCTGACGCTCAGTGGAACGAAAACTCACGTTAAGGGATTTTGGTCATGAGATTATCAAA
AAGGATCTTCACCTAGATCCTTTTAAATTAAAAATGAAGTTTTAAATCAATCTAAAGTATATATGAGTAA
ACTTGGTCTGACAGTTACCAATGCTTAATCAGTGAGGCACCTATCTCAGCGATCTGTCTATTTCGTTCAT
CCATAGTTGCCTGACTCCCCGTCGTGTAGATAACTACGATACGGGAGGGCTTACCATCTGGCCCCAGTGC
TGCAATGATACCGCGGGACCCACGCTCACCGGCTCCAGATTTATCAGCAATAAACCAGCCAGCCGGAAGG
GCCGAGCGCAGAAGTGGTCCTGCAACTTTATCCGCCTCCATCCAGTCTATTAATTGTTGCCGGGAAGCTA
GAGTAAGTAGTTCGCCAGTTAATAGTTTGCGCAACGTTGTTGCCATTGCTACAGGCATCGTGGTGTCACG
CTCGTCGTTTGGTATGGCTTCATTCAGCTCCGGTTCCCAACGATCAAGGCGAGTTACATGATCCCCCATG
TTGTGCAAAAAAGCGGTTAGCTCCTTCGGTCCTCCGATCGTTGTCAGAAGTAAGTTGGCCGCAGTGTTAT
CACTCATGGTTATGGCAGCACTGCATAATTCTCTTACTGTCATGCCATCCGTAAGATGCTTTTCTGTGAC
TGGTGAGTACTCAACCAAGTCATTCTGAGAATAGTGTATGCGGCGACCGAGTTGCTCTTGCCCGGCGTCA
ATACGGGATAATACCGCGCCACATAGCAGAACTTTAAAAGTGCTCATCATTGGAAAACGTTCTTCGGGGC
GAAAACTCTCAAGGATCTTACCGCTGTTGAGATCCAGTTCGATGTAACCCACTCGTGCACCCAACTGATC
TTCAGCATCTTTTACTTTCACCAGCGTTTCTGGGTGAGCAAAAACAGGAAGGCAAAATGCCGCAAAAAAG
GGAATAAGGGCGACACGGAAATGTTGAATACTCATACTCTTCCTTTTTCAATATTATTGAAGCATTTATC
AGGGTTATTGTCTCATGAGCGGATACATATTTGAATGTATTTAGAAAAATAAACAAATAGGGGTTCCGCG
CACATTTCCCCGAAAAGTGCCACCTGACGTCTAAGAAACCATTATTATCATGACATTAACCTATAAAAAT
AGGCGTATCACGAGGCCCTTTCGTCTAAGCAGACGGTCACAGCTTGTCTGTAAGCGGATGCCGGGAGCAG
ACAAGCCCGTCAGGGCGCGTCAGCGGGTGTTGGCGGGTGTCGGGGCTGGCTTAACTATGCGGCATCAGAG
CAGATTGTACTGAGAGTGCACCATATGCGGTGTGAAATACCGCACAGATGCGTAAGGAGAAAATACCGCA
TCAGGCGCCATTCGCCATTCAGGCTGCGCAACTGTTGGGAAGGGCGATCGGTGCGGGCCTCTTCGCTATT
ACGCCAGCTAGAGGACCAGCCGCGTAACCTGGCAAAATCGGTTACGGTTGAGTAATAAATGGATGCCCTG
CGTAAGCAGGTGTGGGCGGACAATAAAGTCTTAAACTGAACAAAATAGATCTAAACTATGACAATAAAGT
CTTAAACTAGACAGAATAGTTGTAAACTGAAATCAGTCCAGTTATGCTGTGAAAAAGCATACTGGACTTT
TGTTATGGCTAAAGCAAACTCTTCATTTTCTGAAGTGCAAATTGCCCGTCGTATTAAAGAGGGGCGTGGG
GTTCGAGGTCGACGGTATCGATAAGCTAGCTTAATTAGCTGAGCTTGGACTCCTGTTGATAGATCCAGTA
ATGACCTCAGAACTCCATCTGGATTTGTTCAGAACGCTCGGTTGCCGCCGGGCGTTTTTTATTGGTGAGA
ATCCAAGCTAGACTGCGATGAGTGGCAGGGCGGGGCGTAATTTTTTTAAGGCAGTTATTGGTGCCCTTAA
ACGCCTGGGGTAATGACTCTCTAGCTTGAGGCATCAAATAAAACGAAAGGCTCAGTCGAAAGACTGGGCC
TTTCGTTTTATCTGTTGTTTGTCGGTGAACGCTCTCCTGAGTAGGACAAATCCGCCGCTAGGAGCTTGCG
GCCCGGACGATCGAATTGGGGATCTTGAAGTACCTATTCCGAAGTTCCTATTCTCTAGAAAGTATAGGAA
CTTCAGAGCGCTTTTGAAGCTGATGTGCTTAAAAACTTACTCTTAGTCAAAATCGGCTCCGTCGGAATTC
ATAATAAAACAAAAAAATTGAAAAAAGTGTTTCCACCATTTTTTCAATTTTTTTACAGTTTTTTCAGGCG
ATTATTCAGATAATTAATGGTCAGATTCACATTTTCATTGGTCCATTCAATATTTTCGCCCAGATAGCTG
CGCACGGCCAGCAGAATGCGTTCGCGGTGTTCCAGCGGGCTGCTTTCGGCCACGGCATTGCCGGCAATAT
CTTTCGGAATAATTTTGCCGGTATCCATGGTCAGAATCATGCGGCACAGGGTCAGAATGCTATTGGTTTC
ATCATCCTGATAATTATCAATCAGTTCTTCGCTGCTATCCATAATGGCGCGGCGCACATCGCTAAACGGA
ATATCCGGCAGCAGTTCTTCCAGATCATAATTGCCATAAATGCGTTTATTTTTGCGTTTGGCCTGATACA
GCATAATGGTCAGATCGCTATTCAGTTCTTTCTGCGGAATATAGCCCTGTTCATACAGTTCTTGCAGCCA
TTCGCCATAAATAAATTCCTGTTTCGGCGGATGATTCCACGGCACCATTTCCTGCTGAATAATAATGGTC
AGTTCAATATAGCGCAGATTGCTTTTATCGCCAATTTTTTTGCTAATCGGGCGAATTTTCTGAATCAGAA
TTTCTTTGCTCTGATCGGTCAGCGGTTCGCTCACCACCACCAGAAAATCCAGATCGCTATTCGGTTTCAG
GCCGCTTTCCACGCCGCTGCCAAACATATAGGTGCCAATCAGATTATTTTTCAGATGTTTGCGCAGAATT
TTTTTCACTTTATTAATCTGTTCATAGGTATTCATATAAATCCTCCTCAGGATAACTCAAAAAATACGCC
CGGTAGTGATCTTATTTCATTATGGTGAAAGTTGGAACCTCTTACGTGCCGATCAATTGCTCCATTGCTG
TTGACAAAGGGAATCAGGGGATCTTGAAGTTCCTATTCCGAAGTTCCTATTCTCTAGAAAGTATAGGAAC
TTCAGAGCGCTTTTGAAGCTAATTCGAGATCATGCATAATGCCGAATTCGGATCCGGAGTGCCTTGTCTT
CTGGCCGAATTCGGATCCGGAGTTGGCAGCTAGCTCAGTCCTAGGTATTGTGCTAGCTACTCTAGAGCTA
ATCATCTCGTACTAAAGAGGAGAAATTAACCAATGGCGAGCTTGGTTAAGAAAGATATGTGTGTTAAGAT
GACGATGGAAGGTACTGTGAACGGTTATCACTTTAAGTGCGTTGGCGAGGGTGAAGGCAAGCCGTTCGAG
GGCACGCAGAACATGCGCATTCGTGTCACCGAGGGCGGTCCGCTGCCTTTTGCATTCGACATCCTGGCCC
CGTGCTGTATGTACGGCTCTAAGACCTTCATTAAACACGTGAGCGGTATCCCGGATTACTTTAAAGAGTC
CTTTCCAGAGGGCTTCACTTGGGAACGTACCCAGATTTTTGAGGACGGTGGTGTTCTGACCGCGCACCAA
GACACCAGCCTGGAAGGTAATTGCCTGATCTATAAAGTGAAGGTTCTGGGTACCAATTTCCCGGCGAATG
GTCCGGTGATGCAAAAGAAAACCGCGGGTTGGGAGCCGTGCGTCGAGATGCTGTATCCGCGTGACGGCGT
CTTGTGTGGTCAGAGCTTGATGGCGCTGAAGTGCACCGATGGCAATCATCTGACCAGCCACCTGCGCACG
ACGTATCGTAGCCGTAAACCGAGCAACGCCGTTAACATGCCGGAGTTCCATTTTGGTGACCATCGCATCG
AAATCCTGAAAGCTGAGCAGGGCAAATTCTACGAACAATACGAATCGGCTGTCGCACGTTACAGCGATGT
GCCGGAAAAAGCGACGTAAGTGAGCTTCTCGGTACCAAATTCCAGAAAAGAGGCCTCCCGAAAGGGGGGC
CTTTTTTCGTTTTGGTCCTCCTTGGCGCTACGAAGACAAGGGACCGCTCTTGGACTCCTGTTGATAGATC
CAGTAATGACCTCAGAACTCCATCTGGATTTGTTCAGAACGCTCGGTTGCCGCCGGGCGTTTTTTATTGG
TGAGAATCCAGGCAATCAATCGTGCTTTCGCGAAGGCCTTGCAGGCCAACCAGATAAGTGAAATCTAGTT
CCAAACTATTTTGTCATTTTTAATTTTCGTATTAGCTTACGACGCTACACCCAGTTCCCATCTATTTTGT
CACTCTTCCCTAAATAATCCTTAAAAACTCCATTTCCACCCCTCCCAGTTCCCAACTATTTTGTCCGCCC
ACAGCGGGGCATTTTTCTTCCTGTTATGTTTGGGCGCTGCATTAATGAATCGGCCAACGCGCGGGGAGAG
GCGGTTTGCGTATTGGGCGCTCTTCCGCTTCCTCGCTCACTGACCCGCTGCGCTCGGTCGTTCGGCTGCG
GCGAGCGGTATCAGGGGATTCCTTAAGGTATACTTTCCGCTGCATAACCCTGCTTCGGGGTCATTATAGC
GATTTTTTCGGTATATCCATCCTTTTTCGCACGATATACAGGATTTTGCCAAAGGGTTCGTGTAGACTTT
CCTTGGTGTATCCAACGGCGTCAGCC
Features (pLannotate 1.2.2; 21 found; start..end, strand, type, name):
      1..109     +  oriT           oriT: incP origin of transfer
    141..516     +  rep_origin     R6K γ ori: γ replication origin from E. coli plasmid R6K; requires the R6K initiator protein pi for replication
    522..754     -  rep_origin     ori (fragment): high-copy-number ColE1/pMB1/pBR322/pUC origin of replication
    925..1785    -  CDS            AmpR: β-lactamase; bla; confers resistance to ampicillin, carbenicillin, and related antibiotics
   1786..1890    -  promoter       AmpR promoter: bla
   2076..2175    +  misc_feature   bom (fragment): basis of mobility region from pBR322
   2181..2249    -  CDS            lacZα (fragment): LacZα fragment of β-galactosidase; lacZ fragment
   2321..2519    -  mobile_element Tn7R (fragment): mini-Tn7 element (right end of the Tn7 transposon) Tn7
   2523..2547    -  misc_feature   MCS (fragment): pBluescript multiple cloning site
   2568..2662    +  terminator     lambda t0 terminator: transcription terminator from phage lambda
   2672..2701    +  CDS            CmR (fragment): chloramphenicol acetyltransferase confers resistance to chloramphenicol
   2765..2851    +  terminator     rrnB T1 terminator: Escherichia coli rrnB; transcription terminator T1 from the E. coli rrnB gene
   2911..2944    +  protein_bind   FRT (minimal): supports FLP-mediated excision but not integration (Turan and Bode, 2011) FLP recombinase from the Saccharomyces cerevisiae 2μ plasmid
   3066..3830    -  CDS            spc: S9AD_ENTFL - Also known as aad9 From Enterococcus faecalis (Streptococcus faecalis).
   3831..3905    -  promoter       cat promoter (fragment): promoter of the E. coli cat gene encoding chloramphenicol acetyltransferase
   3946..3993    +  protein_bind   FRT: FLP-mediated recombination occurs in the 8-bp core sequence TCTAGAAA (Turan and Bode, 2011). FLP recombinase from the Saccharomyces cerevisiae 2μ plasmid
   4087..4108    +  promoter       J23119(SpeI) promoter (fragment): bacterial promoter (Registry of Standard Biological Parts BBa J23119) modified to end with an SpeI site
   4163..4822    +  CDS            AQ14: AQ14 is a basic (constitutively fluorescent) red fluorescent protein published in 2005, derived from Actinia equina.
   4953..5047    +  terminator     lambda t0 terminator: transcription terminator from phage lambda
   5088..5253    -  mobile_element Tn7L: mini-Tn7 element (left end of the Tn7 transposon) Tn7
   5286..5340    -  CDS            lacI (fragment): lac repressor; lacI; The lac repressor binds to the lac operator to inhibit transcription in E. coli. This inhibition can be relieved by adding lactose or isopropyl-β-D-thiogalactopyranoside (IPTG).
