>Addgene plasmid #200999 | pTn7-SCOUT11.G | addgene full sequence | sequence record 396384 | Addgene NGS Result
GGGCAGGATAGGTGAAGTAGGCCCACCCGCGAGCGGGTGTTCCTTCTTCACTGTCCCTTATTCGCACCTG
GCGGTGCTCAACGGGAATCCTGCTCTGCGAGGCTGGCCGATAAGCTCTGATAACGCAGGAAAGAACATGG
GCAGTTCAACCTGTTGATAGTACGTACTAAGCTCTCATGTTTCACGTACTAAGCTCTCAAGTTTAACGTA
CTAAGCTCTCATGTTTAACGAACTAAACCCTCATGGCTAACGTACTAAGCTCTCATGGCTAACGTACTAA
GCTCTCATGTTTCACGTACTAAGCTCTCATGTTTGAACAATAAAATTAATATAAATCAGCAACTTAAATA
GCCTCTAAGGTTTTAAGTTTTATAAGAAAAAAAAGAATATATAAGGCTTTTAAAGCTTTTAAGGTTTAAC
GGTTGTGGACAACAAGCCAGGGATGTAACGCACTGAGAAGCCCTTAGAGCCTCTCAAAGCAATTTTGAGT
GACACAGGAACACTTAACGGCTGACAACCGGCTGGTAACAGGATTAGCAGAGCGAGGTATGTAGGCGGTG
CTACAGAGTTCTTGAAGTGGTGGCCTAACTACGGCTACACTAGAAGAACAGTATTTGGTATCTGCGCTCT
GCTGAAGCCAGTTACCTTCGGAAAAAGAGTTGGTAGCTCTTGATCCGGCAAACAAACCACCGCTGGTAGC
GGTGGTTTTTTTGTTTGCAAGCAGCAGATTACGCGCAGAAAAAAAGGATCTCAAGAAGATCCTTTGATCT
TTTCTACGGGGTCTGACGCTCAGTGGAACGAAAACTCACGTTAAGGGATTTTGGTCATGAGATTATCAAA
AAGGATCTTCACCTAGATCCTTTTAAATTAAAAATGAAGTTTTAAATCAATCTAAAGTATATATGAGTAA
ACTTGGTCTGACAGTTACCAATGCTTAATCAGTGAGGCACCTATCTCAGCGATCTGTCTATTTCGTTCAT
CCATAGTTGCCTGACTCCCCGTCGTGTAGATAACTACGATACGGGAGGGCTTACCATCTGGCCCCAGTGC
TGCAATGATACCGCGGGACCCACGCTCACCGGCTCCAGATTTATCAGCAATAAACCAGCCAGCCGGAAGG
GCCGAGCGCAGAAGTGGTCCTGCAACTTTATCCGCCTCCATCCAGTCTATTAATTGTTGCCGGGAAGCTA
GAGTAAGTAGTTCGCCAGTTAATAGTTTGCGCAACGTTGTTGCCATTGCTACAGGCATCGTGGTGTCACG
CTCGTCGTTTGGTATGGCTTCATTCAGCTCCGGTTCCCAACGATCAAGGCGAGTTACATGATCCCCCATG
TTGTGCAAAAAAGCGGTTAGCTCCTTCGGTCCTCCGATCGTTGTCAGAAGTAAGTTGGCCGCAGTGTTAT
CACTCATGGTTATGGCAGCACTGCATAATTCTCTTACTGTCATGCCATCCGTAAGATGCTTTTCTGTGAC
TGGTGAGTACTCAACCAAGTCATTCTGAGAATAGTGTATGCGGCGACCGAGTTGCTCTTGCCCGGCGTCA
ATACGGGATAATACCGCGCCACATAGCAGAACTTTAAAAGTGCTCATCATTGGAAAACGTTCTTCGGGGC
GAAAACTCTCAAGGATCTTACCGCTGTTGAGATCCAGTTCGATGTAACCCACTCGTGCACCCAACTGATC
TTCAGCATCTTTTACTTTCACCAGCGTTTCTGGGTGAGCAAAAACAGGAAGGCAAAATGCCGCAAAAAAG
GGAATAAGGGCGACACGGAAATGTTGAATACTCATACTCTTCCTTTTTCAATATTATTGAAGCATTTATC
AGGGTTATTGTCTCATGAGCGGATACATATTTGAATGTATTTAGAAAAATAAACAAATAGGGGTTCCGCG
TACATTTCCCCGAAAAGTGCCACCTGACGTCTAAGAAACCATTATTATCATGACATTAACCTATAAAAAT
AGGCGTATCACGAGGCCCTTTCGTCTAAGCAGACGGTCACAGCTTGTCTGTAAGCGGATGCCGGGAGCAG
ACAAGCCCGTCAGGGCGCGTCAGCGGGTGTTGGCGGGTGTCGGGGCTGGCTTAACTATGCGGCATCAGAG
CAGATTGTACTGAGAGTGCACCATATGCGGTGTGAAATACCGCACAGATGCGTAAGGAGAAAATACCGCA
TCAGGCGCCATTCGCCATTCAGGCTGCGCAACTGTTGGGAAGGGCGATCGGTGCGGGCCTCTTCGCTATT
ACGCCAGCTAGAGGACCAGCCGCGTAACCTGGCAAAATCGGTTACGGTTGAGTAATAAATGGATGCCCTG
CGTAAGCAGGTGTGGGCGGACAATAAAGTCTTAAACTGAACAAAATAGATCTAAACTATGACAATAAAGT
CTTAAACTAGACAGAATAGTTGTAAACTGAAATCAGTCCAGTTATGCTGTGAAAAAGCATACTGGACTTT
TGTTATGGCTAAAGCAAACTCTTCATTTTCTGAAGTGCAAATTGCCCGTCGTATTAAAGAGGGGCGTGGG
GTTCGAGGTCGACGGTATCGATAAGCTAGCTTAATTAGCTGAGCTTGGACTCCTGTTGATAGATCCAGTA
ATGACCTCAGAACTCCATCTGGATTTGTTCAGAACGCTCGGTTGCCGCCGGGCGTTTTTTATTGGTGAGA
ATCCAAGCTAGACTGCGATGAGTGGCAGGGCGGGGCGTAATTTTTTTAAGGCAGTTATTGGTGCCCTTAA
ACGCCTGGGGTAATGACTCTCTAGCTTGAGGCATCAAATAAAACGAAAGGCTCAGTCGAAAGACTGGGCC
TTTCGTTTTATCTGTTGTTTGTCGGTGAACGCTCTCCTGAGTAGGACAAATCCGCCGCTAGGAGCTTGCG
GCCCGGACGATCGAATTGGGGATCTTGAAGTACCTATTCCGAAGTTCCTATTCTCTAGAAAGTATAGGAA
CTTCAGAGCGCTTTTGAAGCTGATGTGCTTAAAAACTTACTCTTAGTCAATTTACCGAACAACTCCGCGG
CCGGGAAGCCGATCTCGGCTTGAACGAATTGTTAGGTGGCGGTACTTGGGTCGATATCAAAGTGCATCAC
TTCTTCCCGTATGCCCAACTTTGTATAGAGAGCCACTGCGGGATCGTCACCGTAATCTGCTTGCACGTAG
ATCACATAAGCACCAAGCGCGTTGGCCTCATGCTTGAGGAGATTGATGAGCGCGGTGGCAATGCCCTGCC
TCCGGTGCTCTCCGGAGACTGCGAGATCATAGATATAGATCTCACTACGCGGCTGCTCAAACTTGGGCAG
AACGTAAGCCGCGAGAGCGCCAACAACCGCTTCTTGGTCGAAGGCAGCAAGCGCGATGAATGTCTTACTA
CGGAGCAAGTTCCCGAGGTAATCGGAGTCCGGCTGATGTTGGGAGTAGGTGGCTACGTCGCCGAACTCAC
GACCGAAAAGATCAAGAGCAGCCCGCATGGATTTGACTTGGTCAGGGCCGAGCCTACATGTGCGAATGAT
GCCCATACTTGAGCCACCTAACTTTGTTTTAGGGCGACTGCCCTGCTGCGTAACATCGTTGCTGCTGCGT
AACATCGTTGCTGCTCCATAACATCAAACATCGACCCACGGCGTAACGCGCTTGCTGCTTGGATGCCCGA
GGCATAGGCTGTACAAAAAAACAGTCATAACAAGCCATGAAAACCGCCACTGCGCCGTTACCACCGCTGC
GTTCGGTCAAGGTTCTGGACCAGTTGCGTGAGCGCATACGCTACTTGCATTACAGTTTACGAACCGAACA
GGCTTATGTCAATTGCTCCATTGCTGTTGACAAAGGGAATCAGGGGATCTTGAAGTTCCTATTCCGAAGT
TCCTATTCTCTAGAAAGTATAGGAACTTCAGAGCGCTTTTGAAGCTAATTCGAGATCATGCATAATGCCG
AATTCGGATCCGGAGTTGACAGCTAGCTCAGTCCTAGGTATTGTGCTAGCTACTCTAGAATTAAAGAGGA
GAAATTAACCAATGCGTAAAGGCGAAGAGCTGTTCACTGGTGTCGTCCCTATTCTGGTGGAACTGGATGG
TGATGTCAACGGTCATAAGTTTTCCGTGCGTGGCGAGGGTGAAGGTGACGCAACTAATGGTAAACTGACG
CTGAAGTTCATCTGTACTACTGGTAAACTGCCGGTACCTTGGCCGACTCTGGTAACGACGCTGACTTATG
GTGTTCAGTGCTTTGCTCGTTATCCGGACCATATGAAGCAGCATGACTTCTTCAAGTCCGCCATGCCGGA
AGGCTATGTGCAGGAACGCACGATTTCCTTTAAGGATGACGGCACGTACAAAACGCGTGCGGAAGTGAAA
TTTGAAGGCGATACCCTGGTAAACCGCATTGAGCTGAAAGGCATTGACTTTAAAGAAGATGGCAATATCC
TGGGCCATAAGCTGGAATACAATTTTAACAGCCACAATGTTTACATCACCGCCGATAAACAAAAAAATGG
CATTAAAGCGAATTTTAAAATTCGCCACAACGTTGAGGATGGCAGCGTGCAGCTGGCTGATCACTACCAG
CAAAACACTCCAATCGGTGATGGTCCTGTTCTGCTGCCAGACAATCACTATCTGAGCACGCAAAGCGTTC
TGTCTAAAGATCCGAACGAGAAACGCGATCATATGGTTCTGCTGGAGTTCGTAACCGCAGCGGGCATCAC
GCATGGTATGGATGAACTGTACAAATGAGCTTCTCGGTACCAAATTCCAGAAAAGAGGCCTCCCGAAAGG
GGGGCCTTTTTTCGTTTTGGTCCTCCTTGGCGCTCTTGGACTCCTGTTGATAGATCCAGTAATGACCTCA
GAACTCCATCTGGATTTGTTCAGAACGCTCGGTTGCCGCCGGGCGTTTTTTATTGGTGAGAATCCAGGCA
ATCAATCGTGCTTTCGCGAAGGCCTTGCAGGCCAACCAGATAAGTGAAATCTAGTTCCAAACTATTTTGT
CATTTTTAATTTTCGTATTAGCTTACGACGCTACACCCAGTTCCCATCTATTTTGTCACTCTTCCCTAAA
TAATCCTTAAAAACTCCATTTCCACCCCTCCCAGTTCCCAACTATTTTGTCCGCCCACAGCGGGGCATTT
TTCTTCCTGTTATGTTTGGGCGCTGCATTAATGAATCGGCCAACGCGCGGGGAGAGGCGGTTTGCGTATT
GGGCGCTCTTCCGCTTCCTCGCTCACTGACCCGCTGCGCTCGGTCGTTCGGCTGCGGCGAGCGGTATCAG
GGGATTCCTTAAGGTATACTTTCCGCTGCATAACCCTGCTTCGGGGTCATTATAGCGATTTTTTCGGTAT
ATCCATCCTTTTTCGCACGATATACAGGATTTTGCCAAAGGGTTCGTGTAGACTTTCCTTGGTGTATCCA
ACGGCGTCAGCC
Features (pLannotate 1.2.2; 21 found; start..end, strand, type, name):
      1..109     +  oriT           oriT: incP origin of transfer
    141..516     +  rep_origin     R6K γ ori: γ replication origin from E. coli plasmid R6K; requires the R6K initiator protein pi for replication
    522..754     -  rep_origin     ori (fragment): high-copy-number ColE1/pMB1/pBR322/pUC origin of replication
    925..1785    -  CDS            AmpR: β-lactamase; bla; confers resistance to ampicillin, carbenicillin, and related antibiotics
   1786..1890    -  promoter       AmpR promoter: bla
   2076..2175    +  misc_feature   bom (fragment): basis of mobility region from pBR322
   2181..2249    -  CDS            lacZα (fragment): LacZα fragment of β-galactosidase; lacZ fragment
   2321..2519    -  mobile_element Tn7R (fragment): mini-Tn7 element (right end of the Tn7 transposon) Tn7
   2523..2547    -  misc_feature   MCS (fragment): pBluescript multiple cloning site
   2568..2662    +  terminator     lambda t0 terminator: transcription terminator from phage lambda
   2672..2701    +  CDS            CmR (fragment): chloramphenicol acetyltransferase confers resistance to chloramphenicol
   2765..2851    +  terminator     rrnB T1 terminator: Escherichia coli rrnB; transcription terminator T1 from the E. coli rrnB gene
   2911..2944    +  protein_bind   FRT (minimal): supports FLP-mediated excision but not integration (Turan and Bode, 2011) FLP recombinase from the Saccharomyces cerevisiae 2μ plasmid
   3042..3575    -  CDS            GmR: gentamycin acetyltransferase; aacC1; confers resistance to gentamycin
   3764..3792    -  promoter       Pc promoter: intI1 (promoter lies within the coding sequence); class 1 integron promoter
   3832..3879    +  protein_bind   FRT: FLP-mediated recombination occurs in the 8-bp core sequence TCTAGAAA (Turan and Bode, 2011). FLP recombinase from the Saccharomyces cerevisiae 2μ plasmid
   3936..3961    +  promoter       J23119(SpeI) promoter (fragment): bacterial promoter (Registry of Standard Biological Parts BBa J23119) modified to end with an SpeI site
   4002..4715    +  CDS            superfolder GFP: GFP variant that folds robustly even when fused to poorly folded proteins (Pédelacq et al., 2006)
   4799..4893    +  terminator     lambda t0 terminator: transcription terminator from phage lambda
   4934..5099    -  mobile_element Tn7L: mini-Tn7 element (left end of the Tn7 transposon) Tn7
   5132..5186    -  CDS            lacI (fragment): lac repressor; lacI; The lac repressor binds to the lac operator to inhibit transcription in E. coli. This inhibition can be relieved by adding lactose or isopropyl-β-D-thiogalactopyranoside (IPTG).
