[The description below was written by a language model from this plasmid's Addgene catalogue record and pLannotate feature annotations shown in this document.]
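Description:
pTn7-SCOUT11.G is a mini-Tn7 delivery plasmid built on the pUC18R6KT-derived pTn7-SCOUT11 backbone and used to place a constitutive superfolder GFP marker into bacterial chromosomes. It replicates from the R6K γ origin, which requires the π initiator protein, so it is maintained at low copy in a pir+ E. coli host and behaves as a suicide vector in recipients lacking pir. Only a fragment of the pUC-type origin remains. An incP oriT allows conjugative transfer. The backbone carries ampicillin resistance (bla), and gentamicin resistance lies within the transposon.

Between the Tn7R and Tn7L ends, the sequenced plasmid (5,402 nt, matching the catalogue size) contains upstream lambda t0 and rrnB T1 terminators that insulate the cargo. These are followed by a gentamicin acetyltransferase gene (aacC1) driven by the Pc integron promoter and flanked by FRT sites, so the marker can be excised by FLP recombinase after integration. Next comes sfGFP followed by a lambda t0 terminator. The catalogue names the Anderson-family constitutive promoter J23104. The annotation tool labels this region as a fragment of the related J23119 promoter. The sfGFP module was inserted by BsaI Golden Gate assembly. No Tn7 transposase genes are annotated, so transposition functions would have to be supplied in trans.

The second feature table, from the depositor-supplied 5,556 nt sequence, does not match the catalogue entry. It shows a spectinomycin resistance gene and a red fluorescent protein in place of GmR and sfGFP, and so appears to describe a different member of the series. The associated publication describes these plasmids as stable fluorescent markers for tracking members of synthetic microbial communities.
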