Addgene plasmid #200999: pTn7-SCOUT11.G
Purpose: pLv1-pUC18R6KT-miniTn7-Gm-sfGFP, GmR, ApR
Depositing lab: Philip Poole. Depositing organization: University of Oxford. Publication: Stable, fluorescent markers for tracking synthetic communities and assembly dynamics. Jorrin B, Haskett TL, Knights HE, Martyn A, Underwood TJ, Dolliver J, Ledermann R, Poole PS. Microbiome. 2024 May 7;12(1):81. doi: 10.1186/s40168-024-01792-2. PubMed 38715147.
Backbone
  Vector backbone: pTn7-SCOUT11
  Backbone manufacturer: Philip Poole lab
  Backbone size w/o insert (bp): 5139
  Total vector size (bp): 5402
  Vector type: Bacterial Expression
Growth in bacteria
  Bacterial resistance: Ampicillin and Gentamicin, 100 & 10 μg/mL
  Growth temperature: 37°C
  Growth strain: EC100D pir+
  Copy number: Low Copy
Gene/Insert
  Gene/Insert name: superfolder GFP (alt name: sfGFP)
  Species: Synthetic
  Insert size (bp): 859
  GenBank ID: ASL68970.1
  Promoter: J23104
  Cloning method: Restriction Enzyme; 5′ cloning site BsaI (destroyed during cloning); 3′ cloning site BsaI (destroyed during cloning)
  Sequencing primers: 5′ Golden Gate Assembly; 3′ Golden Gate Assembly
Terms and licenses: Academic/Nonprofit Terms; Industry Terms: Not Available to Industry
Depositor comments: Ec100D pir+ genotype: F- mcrA Δ(mrr-hsdRMS-mcrBC) ϕ80dlacZΔM15 ΔlacX74 recA1 endA1 araD139 Δ(ara, leu)7697 galU galK λ- rpsL nupG pir+(DHRF) Maintains plasmids at ~15 copies per cell. This strain is naturally resistant to streptomycin
How to cite: pTn7-SCOUT11.G was a gift from Philip Poole (Addgene plasmid # 200999 ; http://n2t.net/addgene:200999 ; RRID:Addgene_200999)
